Addgene plasmid #237648: pRK5_mEGFP-NUP98-DDX10-Mut2
Purpose: For overexpression of mEGFP-NUP98-DDX10-Mut2
Depositing lab: Denes Hnisz. Depositing organization: Max Planck Institute for Molecular Genetics. Publication: Probing condensate microenvironments with a micropeptide killswitch. Zhang Y, Stoppelkamp I, Fernandez-Pernas P, Allram M, Charman M, Magalhaes AP, Piedavent-Salomon M, Sommer G, Sung YC, Meyer K, Grams N, Halko E, Dongre S, Meierhofer D, Malszycki M, Ilik IA, Aktas T, Kraushar ML, Vastenhouw N, Weitzman MD, Grebien F, Niskanen H, Hnisz D. Nature. 2025 Jun 4. doi: 10.1038/s41586-025-09141-5. PubMed 40468084.
Backbone
  Vector backbone: pRK5
  Vector type: Mammalian Expression
Growth in bacteria
  Bacterial resistance: Ampicillin, 100 μg/mL
  Growth temperature: 37°C
  Growth strain: DH5alpha
  Copy number: High Copy
Gene/Insert
  Gene/Insert name: NUP98-DDX10-Mut2
  Species: H. sapiens (human)
  Entrez Gene: NUP98 (a.k.a. ADIR2, NUP196, NUP96, Nup98-96); DDX10 (a.k.a. Dbp4, HRH-J8)
  Tag / fusion protein: mEGFP (N terminal on insert)
  Cloning method: Gibson Cloning
Terms and licenses: Academic/Nonprofit Terms; Industry Terms: Not Available to Industry
How to cite: pRK5_mEGFP-NUP98-DDX10-Mut2 was a gift from Denes Hnisz (Addgene plasmid # 237648 ; http://n2t.net/addgene:237648 ; RRID:Addgene_237648)
