[The description below was written by a language model from this plasmid's Addgene catalogue record and pLannotate feature annotations shown in this document.]
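Description:
pRK5_mEGFP-NUP98-DDX10-Mut2 is a mammalian expression plasmid of about 8.8 kb built on the pRK5 backbone and designed for overexpression of a fluorescently tagged NUP98-DDX10 fusion protein. It is propagated in E. coli as a high-copy plasmid through a ColE1/pUC-type origin and selected with ampicillin via the β-lactamase gene and its native promoter. The backbone also carries an M13 phage origin for single-stranded DNA production, along with assorted remnants typical of older cloning vectors (fragments of lacZα, lacI, rop and bom, plus a lac promoter/operator region), which have no evident role in the expression design. No mammalian selection marker is annotated, so the plasmid appears suited mainly to transient transfection.

The expression cassette is driven by the human cytomegalovirus immediate early enhancer and promoter, followed by a fragment of CMV intron A and an SP6 promoter that could support in vitro transcription. The open reading frame begins with monomeric EGFP at the N terminus, joined to a portion of human NUP98 and then to a portion of the human putative RNA helicase DDX10, reproducing a NUP98-DDX10 fusion architecture; the two human segments are annotated as partial matches to their reference proteins. An SV40 polyadenylation signal terminates the transcript, and an SV40 enhancer/early promoter region lies downstream. The "Mut2" designation indicates a mutant version of the fusion, but the record does not state which residues are altered. The construct comes from work probing the microenvironments of biomolecular condensates, where the mEGFP tag would allow the fusion protein's localisation to be followed by live-cell or fixed-cell imaging.
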