Features (pLannotate 1.2.2; 22 found; start..end, strand, type, name):
     14..393     +  enhancer       CMV enhancer: human cytomegalovirus immediate early enhancer
    394..597     +  promoter       CMV promoter: human cytomegalovirus (CMV) immediate early promoter
    733..776     +  intron         CMV intron (fragment): modified intron A from human cytomegalovirus
    828..846     +  promoter       SP6 promoter: promoter for bacteriophage SP6 RNA polymerase
    850..887     +  CDS            IgH signal sequence (fragment): signal sequence from the mouse immunoglobulin heavy chain variable region
    940..1656    +  CDS            mEGFP: mEGFP is a basic (constitutively fluorescent) green fluorescent protein published in 2002, derived from Aequorea victoria. It has moderate acid sensitivity.
   1666..3078    +  CDS            NUP98 (fragment): NUP98_HUMAN - Also known as ADAR2. Experimental evidence at protein level: Swiss-Prot protein existence level 1. (Microbial infection) Binds HIV-1 capsid-nucleocapsid (HIV-1 CA-NC) complexes and may thereby promote the integration of the virus in the host nucleus (in vitro) (PubMed:23523133). Binding affinity to HIV-1 CA-NC complexes bearing the capsid change ASN-74-ASP is reduced (in vitro) (PubMed:23523133). From Homo sapiens (Human).
   3073..5040    +  CDS            DDX10 (fragment): DDX10_HUMAN - Experimental evidence at protein level: Swiss-Prot protein existence level 1. Putative ATP-dependent RNA helicase. From Homo sapiens (Human).
   5072..5206    +  polyA_signal   SV40 poly(A) signal: SV40 polyadenylation signal
   5275..5632    +  promoter       SV40 promoter: SV40 enhancer and early promoter
   5651..5805    +  CDS            lacZα (fragment): LacZα fragment of β-galactosidase; lacZ fragment
   5811..5862    -  misc_feature   bom (fragment): basis of mobility region from pBR322
   5881..6261    +  rep_origin     M13 ori (sequence partly withheld): M13 bacteriophage origin of replication; arrow indicates direction of (+) strand synthesis
   6337..6386    -  misc_feature   bom (fragment): basis of mobility region from pBR322
   6488..6523    -  CDS            rop (fragment): Rop protein, which maintains plasmids at low copy number; rop
   6618..6722    +  promoter       AmpR promoter: bla
   6723..7583    +  CDS            AmpR: β-lactamase; bla; confers resistance to ampicillin, carbenicillin, and related antibiotics
   7754..8342    +  rep_origin     ori: high-copy-number ColE1/pMB1/pBR322/pUC origin of replication
   8525..8617    +  CDS            lacI (fragment): lac repressor; lacI; The lac repressor binds to the lac operator to inhibit transcription in E. coli. This inhibition can be relieved by adding lactose or isopropyl-β-D-thiogalactopyranoside (IPTG).
   8630..8651    +  protein_bind   CAP binding site: CAP binding activates transcription in the presence of cAMP. E. coli catabolite activator protein
   8666..8696    +  promoter       lac promoter: promoter for the E. coli lac operon
   8704..8720    +  protein_bind   lac operator: The lac repressor binds to the lac operator to inhibit transcription in E. coli. This inhibition can be relieved by adding lactose or isopropyl-β-D-thiogalactopyranoside (IPTG). lac repressor encoded by lacI
>Addgene plasmid #237648 | pRK5_mEGFP-NUP98-DDX10-Mut2 | addgene full sequence | sequence record 471731 | Addgene NGS Result
TTCGAGCTCGCCCGACATTGATTATTGACTAGTTATTAATAGTAATCAATTACGGGGTCATTAGTTCATA
GCCCATATATGGAGTTCCGCGTTACATAACTTACGGTAAATGGCCCGCCTGGCTGACCGCCCAACGACCC
CCGCCCATTGACGTCAATAATGACGTATGTTCCCATAGTAACGCCAATAGGGACTTTCCATTGACGTCAA
TGGGTGGAGTATTTACGGTAAACTGCCCACTTGGCAGTACATCAAGTGTATCATATGCCAAGTACGCCCC
CTATTGACGTCAATGACGGTAAATGGCCCGCCTGGCATTATGCCCAGTACATGACCTTATGGGACTTTCC
TACTTGGCAGTACATCTACGTATTAGTCATCGCTATTACCATGGTGATGCGGTTTTGGCAGTACATCAAT
GGGCGTGGATAGCGGTTTGACTCACGGGGATTTCCAAGTCTCCACCCCATTGACGTCAATGGGAGTTTGT
TTTGGCACCAAAATCAACGGGACTTTCCAAAATGTCGTAACAACTCCGCCCCATTGACGCAAATGGGCGG
TAGGCGTGTACGGTGGGAGGTCTATATAAGCAGAGCTCGTTTAGTGAACCGTCAGATCGCCTGGAGACGC
CATCCACGCTGTTTTGACCTCCATAGAAGACACCGGGACCGATCCAGCCTCCGCGGCCGGGAACGGTGCA
TTGGAACGCGGATTCCCCGTGCCAAGAGTGACGTAAGTACCGCCTATAGAGTCTATAGGCCCACCCCCTT
GGCTTCGTTAGAACGCGGCTACAATTAATACATAACCTTATGTATCATACACATACGATTTAGGTGACAC
TATAGAATAACATCCACTTTGCCTTTCTCTCCACAGGTGTCCACTCCCAGGTCCAACTGCACCTCGGTTC
TATCGATTGAATTCGTACCGGTCGCCACCATGGTGAGCAAGGGCGAGGAGCTGTTCACCGGGGTGGTGCC
CATCCTGGTCGAGCTGGACGGCGACGTAAACGGCCACAAGTTCAGCGTGTCCGGCGAGGGCGAGGGCGAT
GCCACCTACGGCAAGCTGACCCTGAAGTTCATCTGCACCACCGGCAAGCTGCCCGTGCCCTGGCCCACCC
TCGTGACCACCCTGACCTACGGCGTGCAGTGCTTCAGCCGCTACCCCGACCACATGAAGCAGCACGACTT
CTTCAAGTCCGCCATGCCCGAAGGCTACGTCCAGGAGCGCACCATCTTCTTCAAGGACGACGGCAACTAC
AAGACCCGCGCCGAGGTGAAGTTCGAGGGCGACACCCTGGTGAACCGCATCGAGCTGAAGGGCATCGACT
TCAAGGAGGACGGCAACATCCTGGGGCACAAGCTGGAGTACAACTACAACAGCCACAACGTCTATATCAT
GGCCGACAAGCAGAAGAACGGCATCAAGGTGAACTTCAAGATCCGCCACAACATCGAGGACGGCAGCGTG
CAGCTCGCCGACCACTACCAGCAGAACACCCCCATCGGCGACGGCCCCGTGCTGCTGCCCGACAACCACT
ACCTGAGCACCCAGTCCAAGCTGAGCAAAGACCCCAACGAGAAGCGCGATCACATGGTCCTGCTGGAGTT
CGTGACCGCCGCCGGGATCACTCTCGGCATGGACGAGCTGTACAAGACCGGCGGCATGTTTAACAAATCA
TTTGGAACACCCTTTGGGGGTGGCACAGGTGGCTTTGGCACAACTTCAACATTTGGACAGAATACTGGCT
TTGGCACTACTAGTGGAGGGGCATTTGGAACATCTGCATTTGGTTCTAGCAACAATACTGGAAATTCACA
GACTAAACCAGGAGGCCTCTTTGGAGGATTGTTTGGAGGACTCTTTGGAACCAGTTCATTTAGCCAGCCA
GCTACCTCCACAAGCACTGGCTTTGGGTTTGGTACGTCAACAGGAACAGCAAATACCTTGTTTGGAACTG
CAAGCACAGGGACCAGTCTCTTCTCATCCCAAAACAATGCCTTTGCACAAAATAAACCAACTGGCTTTGG
CAATTTTGGAACCAGTACTAGCAGTGGAACCACAAATACCACCTCTAATCCTTTTGGCAGCACATCTGGC
TCCCTCTTTGGGCCAAGTAGTTTTACAGCTGCTCCTACTGGGACTACTATTAAATTTAACCCTCCAACTG
GTACAGATACTATGGTCAAAGCTGGAGTTAGCACTAACATAAGTACCAAGCACCAGTGTATTACTGCTAT
GAAAGAATATGAAAGCAAGTCACTAGAGGAACTTCGTTTAGAGGATTATCAGGCTAACAGGAAGGGCCCA
CAGAACCAGGTGGGAGCAGGTACCACAACTTCTTCTCCAGCCACTTCCAGCGCAACAGGACTCTTCAGCT
CCTCCACCACTAATTCAGGCTTTGCATATGGTCAGAACAAAACTGCCTTTGGAACTAGTACAACTGGATT
TGGAACAAATCCAGGTCAACAGAATCAGCAGACTACCAGCCTCTTCAGCAAACCATTTGGCCAGGCTACA
ACCACCCAGAACACTGGCTTTTCCTTTGGTAATACCAGCACCATAGGACAGCCAAGCACCAACACCATGG
GCTTGTTTGGGGGTCTCTTTGGCGGATTATTTGGAGGTCTTTTTGGGGGTCTCTTTGGGGGGCTCTTTGG
TGTAACCCAAGCCTCACAGCCTGGAACAGCTACAAACACCAGCACTGGGACAGCATTTGGAACAGGAACA
CAGACCAATACTGGATTTGGTGCTGTTGGTTCGACCCTGTTTGGCAATAACAAGCTTACTACATTTGGAA
GCAGCACAACCAGTGCACCTTCATTTGGTACAACCAGTGGCTTTGGCACAAATACCAGTGGGAATAGTAT
TTTTGGAAGTAAACCAGCACCTGGGACTCTTGGAACTGGGCTTGGTGCAGGATTTGGAACAGCTCTTGGT
GCTGGACAGGCATCTTTGTTTGGGAACAACCAACCTAAGATTGGAGGGCCTCTTGGTACAGGAGCCTTTG
GGGCCCCTGGATTTAATACTACGACAGCCACTTTGGGCTTTGGAGCCCCCCAGGCCCCAGTAGTTCTTGA
TGAAGCAGATAGAATCTTGGATATGGGCTTTGCTGATACCATGAATGCTGTTATTGAAAATCTCCCCAAG
AAACGTCAGACTTTACTTTTCTCAGCAACACAAACTAAATCTGTAAAGGACCTTGCACGCTTGAGTTTGA
AAAACCCTGAGTATGTCTGGGTTCATGAAAAAGCAAAATATAGCACCCCTGCCACTTTGGAACAGAACTA
CATAGTCTGTGAGCTGCAGCAAAAAATAAGTGTGCTGTATTCCTTTTTGAGAAGCCATCTGAAGAAGAAG
AGCATTGTATTTTTTTCCAGTTGCAAAGAGGTCCAGTATCTGTACCGAGTGTTTTGCCGGCTACGTCCTG
GTGTTTCTATCCTTGCACTCCATGGTCGACAGCAGCAAATGAGAAGAATGGAAGTCTATAATGAGTTTGT
CCGTAAGAGAGCTGCAGTACTCTTTGCTACTGATATTGCAGCCAGGGGTCTGGATTTCCCGGCCGTGAAT
TGGGTTCTTCAGTTTGATTGTCCTGAGGATGCCAACACATATATTCACAGAGCAGGTAGAACTGCCAGGT
ACAAAGAGGATGGTGAAGCTTTGCTAATTTTGCTACCCTCAGAAAAAGCTATGGTGCAGCAGCTTCTTCA
GAAGAAAGTACCTGTGAAGGAAATCAAAATCAATCCAGAAAAACTTATAGATGTCCAGAAAAAATTGGAA
TCTATTTTAGCTCAAGATCAAGATTTAAAAGAAAGAGCTCAAAGGTGTTTCGTCTCCTATGTACGATCTG
TATATCTGATGAAGGATAAAGAAGTATTTGATGTGAGCAAGTTACCTATACCTGAATATGCCCTGTCTCT
TGGTCTTGCTGTGGCACCACGCGTAAGATTTCTTCAGAAAATGCAGAAACAACCCACCAAAGAATTGGTA
AGGAGCCAAGCCGATAAAGTAATTGAGCCAAGGGCTCCCTCCCTCACCAATGACGAAGTGGAAGAATTTA
GAGCCTACTTCAATGAGAAAATGTCCATCCTTCAAAAAGGTGGAAAAAGACTCGAAGGGACAGAGCACAG
ACAGGATAATGATACTGGTAATGAAGAACAGGAAGAAGAAGAAGACGATGAAGAAGAAATGGAAGAGAAA
CTGGCAAAAGCAAAAGGATCTCAAGCCCCATCTCTTCCTAACACCAGTGAGGCACAGAAGATCAAGGAAG
TTCCTACACAGTTCTTGGACAGAGATGAGGAGGAAGAAGATGCTGATTTCTTGAAGGTGAAGCGGCATAA
TGTGTTTGGATTGGACCTTAAAGACGAGAAAACATTACAGAAGAAAGAACCTTCTAAATCCAGCATCAAG
AAAAAAATGACCAAAGTTGCAGAAGCAAAAAAAGTAATGAAGAGAAATTTTAAAGTGAATAAGAAGATAA
CATTTACTGATGAAGGGGAGTTGGTTCAGCAGTGGCCACAAATGCAGAAATCTGCCATCAAGGATGCTGA
GGAAGATGATGACACAGGTGGTATCAACTTACATAAAGCAAAGGAAAGACTTCAGGAAGAGGACAAATTT
GACAAAGAAGAATATAGGAAAAAAATTAAGGCAAAGCATCGGGAGAAAAGACTGAAAGAAAGGGAAGCCA
GAAGAGAAGCCAACAAGAGACAAGCAAAGGCCAAAGATGAAGAGGAAGCCTTTCTGGATTGGAGTGATGA
TGATGATGATGATGATGATGGATTTGATCCAAGCACACTCCCAGATCCAGATAAATACAGAAGCTCTGAA
GATTCAGATAGTGAAGATATGGAAAATAAAATAAGTGATACCAAGAAGAAGCAGGGGATGAAGAAGAGGA
GCAACAGTGAAGTGGAAGACGTGGGACCAACAAGTCATAACAGAAAGAAGGCCAGGTGGGACACTTTAGA
GCCTTTGGATACCGGCCTGTCTTTAGCAGAGGATGAAGAGCTGGTGTTACATCTGCTAAGAAGTCAAAGC
TAAACCTGCAGAAGCTTGGCCGCCATGGCCCAACTTGTTTATTGCAGCTTATAATGGTTACAAATAAAGC
AATAGCATCACAAATTTCACAAATAAAGCATTTTTTTCACTGCATTCTAGTTGTGGTTTGTCCAAACTCA
TCAATGTATCTTATCATGTCTGGATCGGGAATTAATTCGGCGCAGCACCATGGCCTGAAATAACCTCTGA
AAGAGGAACTTGGTTAGGTACCTTCTGAGGCGGAAAGAACCAGCTGTGGAATGTGTGTCAGTTAGGGTGT
GGAAAGTCCCCAGGCTCCCCAGCAGGCAGAAGTATGCAAAGCATGCATCTCAATTAGTCAGCAACCAGGT
GTGGAAAGTCCCCAGGCTCCCCAGCAGGCAGAAGTATGCAAAGCATGCATCTCAATTAGTCAGCAACCAT
AGTCCCGCCCCTAACTCCGCCCATCCCGCCCCTAACTCCGCCCAGTTCCGCCCATTCTCCGCCCCATGGC
TGACTAATTTTTTTTATTTATGCAGAGGCCGAGGCCGCCTCGGCCTCTGAGCTATTCCAGAAGTAGTGAG
GAGGCTTTTTTGGAGGCCTAGGCTTTTGCAAAAAGCTGTTAACAGCTTGGCACTGGCCGTCGTTTTACAA
CGTCGTGACTGGGAAAACCCTGGCGTTACCCAACTTAATCGCCTTGCAGCACATCCCCCTTTCGCCAGCT
GGCGTAATAGCGAAGAGGCCCGCACCGATCGCCCTTCCCAACAGTTGCGCAGCCTGAATGGCGAATGGCG
CCTGATGCGGTATTTTCTCCTTACGCATCTGTGCGGTATTTCACACCGCATA
[142 nt withheld, positions 5863-6004]
C
[141 nt withheld, positions 6006-6146]
CCTTTGACGTTGGAGTCCACGTTCTTT
[37 nt withheld, positions 6174-6210]
ACCCTATCTCGGGCTATTCTTTTGATTTATAAGGGATTTTGCCGATTTCGGCCTATTGGTTAAAAAATGA
GCTGATTTAACAAAAATTTAACGCGAATTTTAACAAAATATTAACGTTTACAATTTTATGGTGCACTCTC
AGTACAATCTGCTCTGATGCCGCATAGTTAAGCCAGCCCCGACACCCGCCAACACCCGCTGACGCGCCCT
GACGGGCTTGTCTGCTCCCGGCATCCGCTTACAGACAAGCTGTGACCGTCTCCGGGAGCTGCATGTGTCA
GAGGTTTTCACCGTCATCACCGAAACGCGCGAGACGAAAGGGCCTCGTGATACGCCTATTTTTATAGGTT
AATGTCATGATAATAATGGTTTCTTAGACGTCAGGTGGCACTTTTCGGGGAAATGTGCGCGGAACCCCTA
TTTGTTTATTTTTCTAAATACATTCAAATATGTATCCGCTCATGAGACAATAACCCTGATAAATGCTTCA
ATAATATTGAAAAAGGAAGAGTATGAGTATTCAACATTTCCGTGTCGCCCTTATTCCCTTTTTTGCGGCA
TTTTGCCTTCCTGTTTTTGCTCACCCAGAAACGCTGGTGAAAGTAAAAGATGCTGAAGATCAGTTGGGTG
CACGAGTGGGTTACATCGAACTGGATCTCAACAGCGGTAAGATCCTTGAGAGTTTTCGCCCCGAAGAACG
TTTTCCAATGATGAGCACTTTTAAAGTTCTGCTATGTGGCGCGGTATTATCCCGTATTGACGCCGGGCAA
GAGCAACTCGGTCGCCGCATACACTATTCTCAGAATGACTTGGTTGAGTACTCACCAGTCACAGAAAAGC
ATCTTACGGATGGCATGACAGTAAGAGAATTATGCAGTGCTGCCATAACCATGAGTGATAACACTGCGGC
CAACTTACTTCTGACAACGATCGGAGGACCGAAGGAGCTAACCGCTTTTTTGCACAACATGGGGGATCAT
GTAACTCGCCTTGATCGTTGGGAACCGGAGCTGAATGAAGCCATACCAAACGACGAGCGTGACACCACGA
TGCCTGTAGCAATGGCAACAACGTTGCGCAAACTATTAACTGGCGAACTACTTACTCTAGCTTCCCGGCA
ACAATTAATAGACTGGATGGAGGCGGATAAAGTTGCAGGACCACTTCTGCGCTCGGCCCTTCCGGCTGGC
TGGTTTATTGCTGATAAATCTGGAGCCGGTGAGCGTGGGTCTCGCGGTATCATTGCAGCACTGGGGCCAG
ATGGTAAGCCCTCCCGTATCGTAGTTATCTACACGACGGGGAGTCAGGCAACTATGGATGAACGAAATAG
ACAGATCGCTGAGATAGGTGCCTCACTGATTAAGCATTGGTAACTGTCAGACCAAGTTTACTCATATATA
CTTTAGATTGATTTAAAACTTCATTTTTAATTTAAAAGGATCTAGGTGAAGATCCTTTTTGATAATCTCA
TGACCAAAATCCCTTAACGTGAGTTTTCGTTCCACTGAGCGTCAGACCCCGTAGAAAAGATCAAAGGATC
TTCTTGAGATCCTTTTTTTCTGCGCGTAATCTGCTGCTTGCAAACAAAAAAACCACCGCTACCAGCGGTG
GTTTGTTTGCCGGATCAAGAGCTACCAACTCTTTTTCCGAAGGTAACTGGCTTCAGCAGAGCGCAGATAC
CAAATACTGTTCTTCTAGTGTAGCCGTAGTTAGGCCACCACTTCAAGAACTCTGTAGCACCGCCTACATA
CCTCGCTCTGCTAATCCTGTTACCAGTGGCTGCTGCCAGTGGCGATAAGTCGTGTCTTACCGGGTTGGAC
TCAAGACGATAGTTACCGGATAAGGCGCAGCGGTCGGGCTGAACGGGGGGTTCGTGCACACAGCCCAGCT
TGGAGCGAACGACCTACACCGAACTGAGATACCTACAGCGTGAGCTATGAGAAAGCGCCACGCTTCCCGA
AGGGAGAAAGGCGGACAGGTATCCGGTAAGCGGCAGGGTCGGAACAGGAGAGCGCACGAGGGAGCTTCCA
GGGGGAAACGCCTGGTATCTTTATAGTCCTGTCGGGTTTCGCCACCTCTGACTTGAGCGTCGATTTTTGT
GATGCTCGTCAGGGGGGCGGAGCCTATGGAAAAACGCCAGCAACGCGGCCTTTTTACGGTTCCTGGCCTT
TTGCTGGCCTTTTGCTCACATGTTCTTTCCTGCGTTATCCCCTGATTCTGTGGATAACCGTATTACCGCC
TTTGAGTGAGCTGATACCGCTCGCCGCAGCCGAACGACCGAGCGCAGCGAGTCAGTGAGCGAGGAAGCGG
AAGAGCGCCCAATACGCAAACCGCCTCTCCCCGCGCGTTGGCCGATTCATTAATGCAGCTGGCACGACAG
GTTTCCCGACTGGAAAGCGGGCAGTGAGCGCAACGCAATTAATGTGAGTTAGCTCACTCATTAGGCACCC
CAGGCTTTACACTTTATGCTTCCGGCTCGTATGTTGTGTGGAATTGTGAGCGGATAACAATTTCACACAG
GAAACAGCTATGACATGATTACGAATTAA
